Addgene plasmid #183380: pMSCV-IRES-GFP-horse-Caspase-4
Purpose: Stable expression of mammalian inflammatory caspase gene in mammalian cells by retroviral transduction
Depositing lab: Jonathan Kagan. Depositing organization: Boston Children's Hospital. Publication: Evolution-inspired redesign of the LPS receptor caspase-4 into an interleukin-1beta converting enzyme. Devant P, Cao A, Kagan JC. Sci Immunol. 2021 Aug 10;6(62). doi: 10.1126/sciimmunol.abh3567. PubMed 34734155.
Backbone
  Vector backbone: pMSCV-IRES-EGFP
  Backbone size w/o insert (bp): 6400
  Vector type: Retroviral
Growth in bacteria
  Bacterial resistance: Ampicillin, 100 μg/mL
  Growth temperature: 37°C
  Growth strain: NEB Stable
  Copy number: High Copy
Gene/Insert
  Gene/Insert name: Caspase-4
  Species: Equus caballus
  Insert size (bp): 1100
  Promoter: MESV
  Tag / fusion protein: Myc (N terminal on insert)
  Cloning method: Restriction Enzyme; 5′ cloning site NotI (not destroyed); 3′ cloning site SalI (not destroyed)
  Sequencing primers: 5′ MSCV-fwd; 3′ MSCV-rev
Terms and licenses: Academic/Nonprofit Terms; Industry Terms: Not Available to Industry
How to cite: pMSCV-IRES-GFP-horse-Caspase-4 was a gift from Jonathan Kagan (Addgene plasmid # 183380 ; http://n2t.net/addgene:183380 ; RRID:Addgene_183380)
