[The description below was written by a language model from this plasmid's Addgene catalogue record and pLannotate feature annotations shown in this document.]
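Description:
pMSCV-IRES-GFP-horse-Caspase-4 is a gammaretroviral transfer plasmid built on the pMSCV-IRES-EGFP backbone for stable expression of the horse (Equus caballus) inflammatory caspase, caspase-4, in mammalian cells by retroviral transduction. In bacteria it is maintained through a high-copy ColE1/pUC-type origin and selected with ampicillin via the β-lactamase gene. The remaining bacterial annotations (fragments of lacI, lacZα, rop, bom and a tetracycline resistance gene, plus lac promoter/operator elements) are non-functional remnants of the cloning history of the backbone.

The proviral unit is bounded by 5′ and 3′ long terminal repeats from murine embryonic stem cell virus. The 5′ LTR serves as the promoter, and it is followed by the MESV Ψ packaging signal and a truncated, start-codon-deficient gag segment that extends the packaging region so that the genomic RNA is efficiently encapsidated when gag-pol and env are supplied in trans by packaging cells. The caspase-4 insert of about 1.1 kb, recorded as carrying an N-terminal Myc tag, sits between NotI and SalI sites. The automated annotation labels this open reading frame by homology to bovine caspase-13, a related inflammatory caspase, rather than as the horse gene named in the catalogue, and it does not annotate the Myc tag separately. Downstream, an EMCV IRES drives translation of EGFP from the same LTR-derived transcript, so green fluorescence marks transduced cells and allows them to be sorted or tracked. The associated work concerns the evolution and redesign of the LPS receptor caspase-4, which suggests use in cross-species comparisons of caspase function.
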