Features (pLannotate 1.2.2; 20 found; start..end, strand, type, name):
    220..1329    +  CDS            CASP13: CASPD_BOVIN - Experimental evidence at protein level: Swiss-Prot protein existence level 1. Involved in the activation cascade of caspases responsible for apoptosis execution. Might function by either activating some proteins required for cell death or inactivating proteins necessary for cell survival. From Bos taurus (Bovine).
   1333..1366    -  misc_feature   MCS (fragment): pBluescript multiple cloning site
   1468..1930    +  misc_feature   IRES: internal ribosome entry site (IRES) of the encephalomyocarditis virus (EMCV)
   1944..2663    +  CDS            EGFP: the original enhanced GFP (Yang et al., 1996) mammalian codon-optimized
   2725..3239    +  LTR            3' LTR: 3' long terminal repeat from murine embryonic stem cell virus
   3401..3417    -  protein_bind   lac operator: The lac repressor binds to the lac operator to inhibit transcription in E. coli. This inhibition can be relieved by adding lactose or isopropyl-β-D-thiogalactopyranoside (IPTG). lac repressor encoded by lacI
   3425..3455    -  promoter       lac promoter: promoter for the E. coli lac operon
   3470..3491    -  protein_bind   CAP binding site: CAP binding activates transcription in the presence of cAMP. E. coli catabolite activator protein
   3504..3596    -  CDS            lacI (fragment): lac repressor; lacI; The lac repressor binds to the lac operator to inhibit transcription in E. coli. This inhibition can be relieved by adding lactose or isopropyl-β-D-thiogalactopyranoside (IPTG).
   3779..4367    -  rep_origin     ori: high-copy-number ColE1/pMB1/pBR322/pUC origin of replication
   4538..5398    -  CDS            AmpR: β-lactamase; bla; confers resistance to ampicillin, carbenicillin, and related antibiotics
   5399..5503    -  promoter       AmpR promoter: bla
   5598..5633    +  CDS            rop (fragment): Rop protein, which maintains plasmids at low copy number; rop
   5735..5834    +  misc_feature   bom (fragment): basis of mobility region from pBR322
   5840..5989    -  CDS            lacZα (fragment): LacZα fragment of β-galactosidase; lacZ fragment
   5989..6190    -  CDS            TcR (fragment): tetracycline efflux protein; tet; confers resistance to tetracycline
   6191..6289    +  CDS            env (fragment): murine leukemia virus gPr80 envelope polyprotein precursor; env; proteolytically cleaved into gp70SU and p15TM subunits
   6331..6847    +  LTR            5' LTR: 5' long terminal repeat from murine embryonic stem cell virus
   6911..7252    +  misc_feature   MESV Ψ: packaging signal of murine embryonic stem cell virus
   7319..148     +  CDS            gag (truncated) (across the origin): truncated Moloney murine leukemia virus (MMLV) gag gene lacking the start codon
>Addgene plasmid #183380 | pMSCV-IRES-GFP-horse-Caspase-4 | addgene full sequence | sequence record 361179 | Addgene NGS Result
TGACCCCCCTCCCTGGGTCAAGCCCTTTGTACACCCTAAGCCTCCGCCTCCTCTTCCTCCATCCGCCCCG
TCTCTCCCCCTTGAACCTCCTCGTTCGACCCCGCCTCGATCCTCCCTTTATCCAGCCCTCACTCCTTCTC
TAGGCGCCGGAATTAGATCTCTCGAGATCGATGCGGCCGCGCCACCATGGAACAAAAACTCATCTCAGAA
GAGGATCTGATGGCTGACAGACAAGAGAGAAATCTACTTAAAACTTTGGAATCTGTGGGCAAAGAGCTCA
TTACTGGCCTTTCGGTTGGCTTGGTGGAAAAAGATGTCCTGAAATTGAAAGAAGAGGAAAGGAAAAAATT
TTATGAAGCCAAACCTGGAGACAAGCCCTGGGTCTTGGTGGACTCTGTGCGAGACAGACGCCATGAAGCA
GGTCAAATTCTTTGGCAAGCCTTGTTTAACATAGACAGAAGTGTCATCAGTAGAAAAGCTCTTGAGGAAA
TTGCGGCTGGACCAGCTGAGTCAGCAGAACCTACGGATACCCTCAAGCTTTGTCCTCATGAAGAATACCT
GAGACTGTGTAAAGAAAGGGCTGAAGAGATCTACCCAATAAAGGACAAAAAGGATCGCACTCGTCGGGCT
CTCATCATATGCAATACAGAATTTGACCATCTCCCTTTCAGGACTGGGGCTGACTTTGACCTCTCAGGGA
TGAAGAGGCTGCTCGAGGATCTTGGCTACAGTGTGGATGTGAAAGAGCAACTCACAGCCACGGATATGGA
GTCAGTGCTGCGGGAATTTGCTGCCCACCAAGATCACAGGTCTTCAGACAGCACATTCTTAGTGTTCATG
TCTCACGGTATCCTGGATGGAATCTGCGGAACGACACATAGTGATGAAAAACCAGATGTGCTACCTTACG
ACACCATCTTCCGGCTATTCAACAACAGGAACTGCCCCAGTCTAAAGGACAAACCTAAGGTCATCATTGT
CCAGGCCTGCAGAGGTGCAAATCGTGGGGAATTGTGGATCCGTGACTGTCTAGCAGCCTTGGCACCTGAG
AACTTGGAGGAGGACGCCGTTTACAAGACCCACGTGGAGAAGGACTTCATTGCTTTCTGCTCCTCGACCC
CACATAATGTGTCCTGGAGAGACATCACAAAGGGATCTCTCTTCATTACACAACTCATCACATGCTTCCA
AAGACACTCTTGGTGCTGTCATGTAGAGGAAGTATTTCGGAAGGTGCAACAGTCATTTGAAAAACCAAGT
ATTAAAACCCAAATGCCCACCACTGAACGACAATCCATGACAAGATATTTCTACCTGTTTCCTGGCAACT
GAGTCGACGGTATCGATAAGCTTGATATCGAATTCCGCCCCCCCCCCTAACGTTACTGGCCGAAGCCGCT
TGGAATAAGGCCGGTGTGCGTTTGTCTATATGTTATTTTCCACCATATTGCCGTCTTTTGGCAATGTGAG
GGCCCGGAAACCTGGCCCTGTCTTCTTGACGAGCATTCCTAGGGGTCTTTCCCCTCTCGCCAAAGGAATG
CAAGGTCTGTTGAATGTCGTGAAGGAAGCAGTTCCTCTGGAAGCTTCTTGAAGACAAACAACGTCTGTAG
CGACCCTTTGCAGGCAGCGGAACCCCCCACCTGGCGACAGGTGCCTCTGCGGCCAAAAGCCACGTGTATA
AGATACACCTGCAAAGGCGGCACAACCCCAGTGCCACGTTGTGAGTTGGATAGTTGTGGAAAGAGTCAAA
TGGCTCTCCTCAAGCGTATTCAACAAGGGGCTGAAGGATGCCCAGAAGGTACCCCATTGTATGGGATCTG
ATCTGGGGCCTCGGTGCACATGCTTTACATGTGTTTAGTCGAGGTTAAAAAAACGTCTAGGCCCCCCGAA
CCACGGGGACGTGGTTTTCCTTTGAAAAACACGATGATAATATGGCCACAACCATGGTGAGCAAGGGCGA
GGAGCTGTTCACCGGGGTGGTGCCCATCCTGGTCGAGCTGGACGGCGACGTAAACGGCCACAAGTTCAGC
GTGTCTGGCGAGGGCGAGGGCGATGCCACCTACGGCAAGCTGACCCTGAAGTTCATCTGCACCACCGGCA
AGCTGCCCGTGCCCTGGCCCACCCTCGTGACCACCCTGACCTACGGCGTGCAGTGCTTCAGCCGCTACCC
CGACCACATGAAGCAGCACGACTTCTTCAAGTCCGCCATGCCCGAAGGCTACGTCCAGGAGCGCACCATC
TTCTTCAAGGACGACGGCAACTACAAGACCCGCGCCGAGGTGAAGTTCGAGGGCGACACCCTGGTGAACC
GCATCGAGCTGAAGGGCATCGACTTCAAGGAGGACGGCAACATCCTGGGGCACAAGCTGGAGTACAACTA
CAACAGCCACAACGTCTATATCATGGCCGACAAGCAGAAGAACGGCATCAAGGCGAACTTCAAGATCCGC
CACAACATCGAGGACGGCAGCGTGCAGCTCGCCGACCACTACCAGCAGAACACCCCCATCGGCGACGGCC
CCGTGCTGCTGCCCGACAACCACTACCTGAGCACCCAGTCCGCCCTGAGCAAAGACCCCAACGAGAAGCG
CGATCACATGGTCCTGCTGGAGTTCGTGACCGCCGCCGGGATCACTCTCGGCATGGACGAGCTGTACAAG
TAATGAATTAATTAAGAATTCGATAAAATAAAAGATTTTATTTAGTCTCCAGAAAAAGGGGGGAATGAAA
GACCCCACCTGTAGGTTTGGCAAGCTAGCTTAAGTAACGCCATTTTGCAAGGCATGGAAAATACATAACT
GAGAATAGAGAAGTTCAGATCAAGGTTAGGAACAGAGAGACAGCAGAATATGGGCCAAACAGGATATCTG
TGGTAAGCAGTTCCTGCCCCGGCTCAGGGCCAAGAACAGATGGTCCCCAGATGCGGTCCCGCCCTCAGCA
GTTTCTAGAGAACCATCAGATGTTTCCAGGGTGCCCCAAGGACCTGAAATGACCCTGTGCCTTATTTGAA
CTAACCAATCAGTTCGCTTCTCGCTTCTGTTCGCGCGCTTCTGCTCCCCGAGCTCAATAAAAGAGCCCAC
AACCCCTCACTCGGCGCGCCAGTCCTCCGATAGACTGCGTCGCCCGGGTACCCGTGTATCCAATAAACCC
TCTTGCAGTTGCATCCGACTTGTGGTCTCGCTGTTCCTTGGGAGGGTCTCCTCTGAGTGATTGACTACCC
GTCAGCGGGGGTCTTTCATGGGTAACAGTTTCTTGAAGTTGGAGAACAACATTCTGAGGGTAGGAGTCGA
ATATTAAGTAATCCTGACTCAATTAGCCACTGTTTTGAATCCACATACTCCAATACTCCTGAAATAGTTC
ATTATGGACAGCGCAGAAAGAGCTGGGGAGAATTGTGAAATTGTTATCCGCTCACAATTCCACACAACAT
ACGAGCCGGAAGCATAAAGTGTAAAGCCTGGGGTGCCTAATGAGTGAGCTAACTCACATTAATTGCGTTG
CGCTCACTGCCCGCTTTCCAGTCGGGAAACCTGTCGTGCCAGCTGCATTAATGAATCGGCCAACGCGCGG
GGAGAGGCGGTTTGCGTATTGGGCGCTCTTCCGCTTCCTCGCTCACTGACTCGCTGCGCTCGGTCGTTCG
GCTGCGGCGAGCGGTATCAGCTCACTCAAAGGCGGTAATACGGTTATCCACAGAATCAGGGGATAACGCA
GGAAAGAACATGTGAGCAAAAGGCCAGCAAAAGGCCAGGAACCGTAAAAAGGCCGCGTTGCTGGCGTTTT
TCCATAGGCTCCGCCCCCCTGACGAGCATCACAAAAATCGACGCTCAAGTCAGAGGTGGCGAAACCCGAC
AGGACTATAAAGATACCAGGCGTTTCCCCCTGGAAGCTCCCTCGTGCGCTCTCCTGTTCCGACCCTGCCG
CTTACCGGATACCTGTCCGCCTTTCTCCCTTCGGGAAGCGTGGCGCTTTCTCATAGCTCACGCTGTAGGT
ATCTCAGTTCGGTGTAGGTCGTTCGCTCCAAGCTGGGCTGTGTGCACGAACCCCCCGTTCAGCCCGACCG
CTGCGCCTTATCCGGTAACTATCGTCTTGAGTCCAACCCGGTAAGACACGACTTATCGCCACTGGCAGCA
GCCACTGGTAACAGGATTAGCAGAGCGAGGTATGTAGGCGGTGCTACAGAGTTCTTGAAGTGGTGGCCTA
ACTACGGCTACACTAGAAGAACAGTATTTGGTATCTGCGCTCTGCTGAAGCCAGTTACCTTCGGAAAAAG
AGTTGGTAGCTCTTGATCCGGCAAACAAACCACCGCTGGTAGCGGTGGTTTTTTTGTTTGCAAGCAGCAG
ATTACGCGCAGAAAAAAAGGATCTCAAGAAGATCCTTTGATCTTTTCTACGGGGTCTGACGCTCAGTGGA
ACGAAAACTCACGTTAAGGGATTTTGGTCATGAGATTATCAAAAAGGATCTTCACCTAGATCCTTTTAAA
TTAAAAATGAAGTTTTAAATCAATCTAAAGTATATATGAGTAAACTTGGTCTGACAGTTACCAATGCTTA
ATCAGTGAGGCACCTATCTCAGCGATCTGTCTATTTCGTTCATCCATAGTTGCCTGACTCCCCGTCGTGT
AGATAACTACGATACGGGAGGGCTTACCATCTGGCCCCAGTGCTGCAATGATACCGCGAGACCCACGCTC
ACCGGCTCCAGATTTATCAGCAATAAACCAGCCAGCCGGAAGGGCCGAGCGCAGAAGTGGTCCTGCAACT
TTATCCGCCTCCATCCAGTCTATTAATTGTTGCCGGGAAGCTAGAGTAAGTAGTTCGCCAGTTAATAGTT
TGCGCAACGTTGTTGCCATTGCTACAGGCATCGTGGTGTCACGCTCGTCGTTTGGTATGGCTTCATTCAG
CTCCGGTTCCCAACGATCAAGGCGAGTTACATGATCCCCCATGTTGTGCAAAAAAGCGGTTAGCTCCTTC
GGTCCTCCGATCGTTGTCAGAAGTAAGTTGGCCGCAGTGTTATCACTCATGGTTATGGCAGCACTGCATA
ATTCTCTTACTGTCATGCCATCCGTAAGATGCTTTTCTGTGACTGGTGAGTACTCAACCAAGTCATTCTG
AGAATAGTGTATGCGGCGACCGAGTTGCTCTTGCCCGGCGTCAATACGGGATAATACCGCGCCACATAGC
AGAACTTTAAAAGTGCTCATCATTGGAAAACGTTCTTCGGGGCGAAAACTCTCAAGGATCTTACCGCTGT
TGAGATCCAGTTCGATGTAACCCACTCGTGCACCCAACTGATCTTCAGCATCTTTTACTTTCACCAGCGT
TTCTGGGTGAGCAAAAACAGGAAGGCAAAATGCCGCAAAAAAGGGAATAAGGGCGACACGGAAATGTTGA
ATACTCATACTCTTCCTTTTTCAATATTATTGAAGCATTTATCAGGGTTATTGTCTCATGAGCGGATACA
TATTTGAATGTATTTAGAAAAATAAACAAATAGGGGTTCCGCGCACATTTCCCCGAAAAGTGCCACCTGA
CGTCTAAGAAACCATTATTATCATGACATTAACCTATAAAAATAGGCGTATCACGAGGCCCTTTCGTCTC
GCGCGTTTCGGTGATGACGGTGAAAACCTCTGACACATGCAGCTCCCGGAGACGGTCACAGCTTGTCTGT
AAGCGGATGCCGGGAGCAGACAAGCCCGTCAGGGCGCGTCAGCGGGTGTTGGCGGGTGTCGGGGCTGGCT
TAACTATGCGGCATCAGAGCAGATTGTACTGAGAGTGCACCATATGCGGTGTGAAATACCGCACAGATGC
GTAAGGAGAAAATACCGCATCAGGCGCCATTCGCCATTCAGGCTGCGCAACTGTTGGGAAGGGCGATCGG
TGCGGGCCTCTTCGCTATTACGCCAGCTGGCGAAAGGGGGATGTGCTGCAAGGCGATTAAGTTGGGTAAC
GCCAGGGTTTTCCCAGTCACGACGTTGTAAAACGACGGCGCAAGGAATGGTGCATGCAAGGAGATGGCGC
CCAACAGTCCCCCGGCCACGGGGCCTGCCACCATACCCACGCCGAAACAAGCGCTCATGAGCCCGAAGTG
GCGAGCCCGATCTTCCCCATCGGTGATGTCGGCGATATAGGCGCCAGCAACCGCACCTGTGGCGCCGGTG
ATGCCGGCCACGATGCGTCCGGCGTAGAGGCGATTAGTCCAATTTGTTAAAGACAGGATATCAGTGGTCC
AGGCTCTAGTTTTGACTCAACAATATCACCAGCTGAAGCCTATAGAGTACGAGCCATAGATAAAATAAAA
GATTTTATTTAGTCTCCAGAAAAAGGGGGGAATGAAAGACCCCACCTGTAGGTTTGGCAAGCTAGCTTAA
GTAACGCCATTTTGCAAGGCATGGAAAATACATAACTGAGAATAGAGAAGTTCAGATCAAGGTTAGGAAC
AGAGAGACAGCAGAATATGGGCCAAACAGGATATCTGTGGTAAGCAGTTCCTGCCCCGGCTCAGGGCCAA
GAACAGATGGTCCCCAGATGCGGTCCCGCCCTCAGCAGTTTCTAGAGAACCATCAGATGTTTCCAGGGTG
CCCCAAGGACCTGAAATGACCCTGTGCCTTATTTGAACTAACCAATCAGTTCGCTTCTCGCTTCTGTTCG
CGCGCTTCTGCTCCCCGAGCTCAATAAAAGAGCCCACAACCCCTCACTCGGCGCGCCAGTCCTCCGATAG
ACTGCGTCGCCCGGGTACCCGTATTCCCAATAAAGCCTCTTGCTGTTTGCATCCGAATCGTGGACTCGCT
GATCCTTGGGAGGGTCTCCTCAGATTGATTGACTGCCCACCTCGGGGGTCTTTCATTTGGAGGTTCCACC
GAGATTTGGAGACCCCTGCCCAGGGACCACCGACCCCCCCGCCGGGAGGTAAGCTGGCCAGCGGTCGTTT
CGTGTCTGTCTCTGTCTTTGTGCGTGTTTGTGCCGGCATCTAATGTTTGCGCCTGCGTCTGTACTAGTTA
GCTAACTAGCTCTGTATCTGGCGGACCCGTGGTGGAACTGACGAGTTCTGAACACCCGGCCGCAACCCTG
GGAGACGTCCCAGGGACTTTGGGGGCCGTTTTTGTGGCCCGACCTGAGGAAGGGAGTCGATGTGGAATCC
GACCCCGTCAGGATATGTGGTTCTGGTAGGAGACGAGAACCTAAAACAGTTCCCGCCTCCGTCTGAATTT
TTGCTTTCGGTTTGGAACCGAAGCCGCGCGTCTTGTCTGCTGCAGCGCTGCAGCATCGTTCTGTGTTGTC
TCTGTCTGACTGTGTTTCTGTATTTGTCTGAAAATTAGGGCCAGACTGTTACCACTCCCTTAAGTTTGAC
CTTAGGTCACTGGAAAGATGTCGAGCGGATCGCTCACAACCAGTCGGTAGATGTCAAGAAGAGACGTTGG
GTTACCTTCTGCTCTGCAGAATGGCCAACCTTTAACGTCGGATGGCCGCGAGACGGCACCTTTAACCGAG
ACCTCATCACCCAGGTTAAGATCAAGGTCTTTTCACCTGGCCCGCATGGACACCCAGACCAGGTCCCCTA
CATCGTGACCTGGGAAGCCTTGGCTTT
